>Addgene plasmid #80651 | pProm1_BCD20-GFP | depositor full sequence | sequence record 151988 | pProm1_BCD20-GFP sequence 3070 bps
TCAGATAAAATATTTCTAGATTTCAGTGCAATTTATCTCTTCAAATGTAGCACCTGAAGTCAGCCCCATA
CGATATAAGTTGTTACTAGTGCTTGGATTCTCACCAATAAAAAACGCCCGGCGGCAACCGAGCGTTCTGA
ACAAATCCAGATGGAGTTCTGAGGTCATTACTGGATCTATCAACAGGAGTCCAAGCGAGCTCTCGAACCC
CAGAGTCCCGCTCAGAAGAACTCGTCAAGAAGGCGATAGAAGGCGATGCGCTGCGAATCGGGAGCGGCGA
TACCGTAAAGCACGAGGAAGCGGTCAGCCCATTCGCCGCCAAGCTCTTCAGCAATATCACGGGTAGCCAA
CGCTATGTCCTGATAGCGGTCCGCCACACCCAGCCGGCCACAGTCGATGAATCCAGAAAAGCGGCCATTT
TCCACCATGATATTCGGCAAGCAGGCATCGCCATGGGTCACGACGAGATCCTCGCCGTCGGGCATGCGCG
CCTTGAGCCTGGCGAACAGTTCGGCTGGCGCGAGCCCCTGATGCTCTTCGTCCAGATCATCCTGATCGAC
AAGACCGGCTTCCATCCGAGTACGTGCTCGCTCGATGCGATGTTTCGCTTGGTGGTCGAATGGGCAGGTA
GCCGGATCAAGCGTATGCAGCCGCCGCATTGCATCAGCCATGATGGATACTTTCTCGGCAGGAGCAAGGT
GAGATGACAGGAGATCCTGCCCCGGCACTTCGCCCAATAGCAGCCAGTCCCTTCCCGCTTCAGTGACAAC
GTCGAGCACAGCTGCGCAAGGAACGCCCGTCGTGGCCAGCCACGATAGCCGCGCTGCCTCGTCCTGCAGT
TCATTCAGGGCACCGGACAGGTCGGTCTTGACAAAAAGAACCGGGCGCCCCTGCGCTGACAGCCGGAACA
CGGCGGCATCAGAGCAGCCGATTGTCTGTTGTGCCCAGTCATAGCCGAATAGCCTCTCCACCCAAGCGGC
CGGAGAACCTGCGTGCAATCCATCTTGTTCAATCATGCGAAACGATCCTCATCCTGTCTCTTGATCAGAT
CATGATCCCCTGCGCCATCAGATCCTTGGCGGCAAGAAAGCCATCCAGTTTACTTTGCAGGGCTTCCCAA
CCTTACCAGAGGGCGCCCCAGCTGGCAATTCCGACGTCGAATTCAAAAGATCTTAAGTAAGTAAGAGTAT
ACGTATATCGGCTAATAACGTATTAAGGCGCTTCGGCGCCTTTTTTTATGGGGGTATTTTCATCCCAATC
CACACGTCCAACGCACAGCAAACACCACGTCGACCCTATCAGCTGCGTGCTTTCTATGAGTCGTTGCTGC
ATAACAAAAAGAGTATTGACTTAAAGTCTAACCTATAGGTATAATGTGTGGAGGGCCCAAGTTCACTTAA
AAAGGAGATCAACAATGAAAGCAATTTTCGTACTGAAACATCTTAATCATGCTGAGGAAAGTTTCTAATG
AGCAAAGGAGAAGAACTTTTCACTGGAGTTGTCCCAATTCTTGTTGAATTAGATGGTGATGTTAATGGGC
ACAAATTTTCTGTCCGTGGAGAGGGTGAAGGTGATGCTACAAACGGAAAACTCACCCTTAAATTTATTTG
CACTACTGGAAAACTACCTGTTCCGTGGCCAACACTTGTCACTACTCTGACCTATGGTGTTCAATGCTTT
TCCCGTTATCCGGATCACATGAAACGGCATGACTTTTTCAAGAGTGCCATGCCCGAAGGTTATGTACAGG
AACGCACTATATCTTTCAAAGATGACGGGACCTACAAGACGCGTGCTGAAGTCAAGTTTGAAGGTGATAC
CCTTGTTAATCGTATCGAGTTAAAGGGTATTGATTTTAAAGAAGATGGAAACATTCTTGGACACAAACTC
GAGTACAACTTTAACTCACACAATGTATACATCACGGCAGACAAACAAAAGAATGGAATCAAAGCTAACT
TCAAAATTCGCCACAACGTTGAAGATGGTTCCGTTCAACTAGCAGACCATTATCAACAAAATACTCCAAT
TGGCGATGGCCCTGTCCTTTTACCAGACAACCATTACCTGTCGACACAATCTGTCCTTTCGAAAGATCCC
AACGAAAAGCGTGACCACATGGTCCTTCTTGAGTTTGTAACTGCTGCTGGGATTACACATGGCATGGATG
AGCTCTACAAATAAGGATCGGTTGTCGAGTAAGGATCTCCAGGCATCAAATAAAACGAAAGGCTCAGTCG
AAAGACTGGGCCTTTCGTTTTATCTGTTGTTTGTCGGTGAACGCTCTCTACTAGAGTCACACTGGCTCAC
CTTCGGGTGGGCCTTTCTGCGTTTATAGGATCCTAACTCGAGCCTAGGGATATATTCCGCTTCCTCGCTC
ACTGACTCGCTACGCTCGGTCGTTCGACTGCGGCGAGCGGAAATGGCTTACGAACGGGGCGGAGATTTCC
TGGAAGATGCCAGGAAGATACTTAACAGGGAAGTGAGAGGGCCGCGGCAAAGCCGTTTTTCCATAGGCTC
CGCCCCCCTGACAAGCATCACGAAATCTGACGCTCAAATCAGTGGTGGCGAAACCCGACAGGACTATAAA
GATACCAGGCGTTTCCCCCTGGCGGCTCCCTCGTGCGCTCTCCTGTTCCTGCCTTTCGGTTTACCGGTGT
CATTCCGCTGTTATGGCCGCGTTTGTCTCATTCCACGCCTGACACTCAGTTCCGGGTAGGCAGTTCGCTC
CAAGCTGGACTGTATGCACGAACCCCCCGTTCAGTCCGACCGCTGCGCCTTATCCGGTAACTATCGTCTT
GAGTCCAACCCGGAAAGACATGCAAAAGCACCACTGGCAGCAGCCACTGGTAATTGATTTAGAGGAGTTA
GTCTTGAAGTCATGCGCCGGTTAAGGCTAAACTGAAAGGACAAGTTTTGGTGACTGCGCTCCTCCAAGCC
AGTTACCTCGGTTCAAAGAGTTGGTAGCTCAGAGAACCTTCGAAAAACCGCCCTGCAAGGCGGTTTTTTC
GTTTTCAGAGCAAGAGATTACGCGCAGACCAAAACGATCTCAAGAAGATCATCTTATTAA
Features (pLannotate 1.2.2; 8 found; start..end, strand, type, name):
     97..191     -  terminator     lambda t0 terminator: transcription terminator from phage lambda
    225..1016    -  CDS            neo: KKA2_KLEPN - Also known as kan, nptII. Experimental evidence at protein level: Swiss-Prot protein existence level 1. Resistance to kanamycin, neomycin, paromomycin, ribostamycin, butirosin and gentamicin B. From Klebsiella pneumoniae.
   1048..1152    -  CDS            tnpA (fragment): TN5P_ECOLX - Also known as tnp. Experimental evidence at protein level: Swiss-Prot protein existence level 1. Mediates transposition of transposon Tn5 by a 'cut and paste' mechanism. First, the monomeric transposase binds the 19 bp inverted DNA repeats flanking the transposon. Then, dimerization of the DNA- bound transposase creates a synaptic DNA complex. After nicking of the first DNA strand, excision of the transposon proceeds through a series of intermediates. The transposase then mediates the insertion of the transposon at a new site by strand transfer. The activity of the wild- type tran
   1468..2181    +  CDS            Superfolder GFP: Superfolder GFP is a basic (constitutively fluorescent) green fluorescent protein published in 2005, derived from Aequorea victoria. It is reported to be a very rapidly-maturing weak dimer.
   2217..2288    +  terminator     rrnB T1 terminator: transcription terminator T1 from the E. coli rrnB gene
   2304..2331    +  terminator     T7Te terminator: phage T7 early transcription terminator
   2365..2420    -  rep_origin     RSF ori (fragment): Plasmids containing the RSF 1030 origin of replication can be propagated in E. coli cells that contain additional plasmids with compatible origins.
   2508..3053    -  rep_origin     p15A ori: Plasmids containing the medium-copy-number p15A origin of replication can be propagated in E. coli cells that contain a second plasmid with the ColE1 origin.
