[The description below was written by a language model from this plasmid's Addgene catalogue record and pLannotate feature annotations shown in this document.]
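Description:
pProm1_BCD20-GFP is a small bacterial expression and reporter plasmid for E. coli. It replicates from the medium-copy p15A origin, which is compatible with ColE1-type plasmids, and is selected with kanamycin through the Tn5-derived neo/nptII aminoglycoside phosphotransferase gene. That resistance cassette runs on the reverse strand and is followed by the lambda t0 terminator. The short tnpA fragment annotated next to it is most likely residual Tn5 sequence carried along with the marker, and the small RSF ori fragment beside p15A likewise appears to be a partial homology match rather than a second functional origin. No named commercial backbone is recorded.

The payload is superfolder GFP, a rapidly maturing, constitutively fluorescent Aequorea victoria derivative, with no mutations listed. It is driven by a constitutive promoter identified only as "Promoter1" and is followed by tandem rrnB T1 and T7Te terminators that insulate the transcription unit. Translation initiation is provided by BCD20, a bicistronic design element. In these elements a short leader open reading frame is translationally coupled to the downstream gene, so that expression strength is more predictable and less dependent on the coding sequence. Neither the promoter nor the BCD is annotated in the feature table, but both presumably lie in the unannotated region upstream of the sfGFP coding sequence.

The plasmid appears to be one member of a promoter/BCD combinatorial set giving defined GFP expression levels, deposited in connection with work on laboratory automation of DNA assembly. The catalogue lists a total size of 2,353 bp, whereas the depositor's full sequence record is 3,070 nt, and the record does not explain this discrepancy.
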