Addgene plasmid #80651: pProm1_BCD20-GFP
Purpose: Promoter1 with BCD20-gfp
Depositing lab: Nathan Hillson. Depositing organization: Lawrence Berkeley National Laboratory. Publication: PR-PR: cross-platform laboratory automation system. Linshiz G, Stawski N, Goyal G, Bi C, Poust S, Sharma M, Mutalik V, Keasling JD, Hillson NJ. ACS Synth Biol. 2014 Aug 15;3(8):515-24. doi: 10.1021/sb4001728. Epub 2014 Jan 14. PubMed 25126893.
Backbone
  Vector backbone: N/A
  Backbone manufacturer: N/A
  Total vector size (bp): 2353
  Modifications to backbone: n/a
  Vector type: p15A origin, constitutive promoter, KanR
  Selectable markers: Kanamycin
Growth in bacteria
  Bacterial resistance: Kanamycin, 50 μg/mL
  Growth temperature: 37°C
  Growth strain: DH10B
  Growth instructions: Medium copy
  Copy number: Unknown
Gene/Insert
  Gene/Insert name: GFP (alt name: sfGFP)
  Insert size (bp): 717
  Mutation: NONE
  Promoter: constitutive promoter
  Cloning method: Unknown
  Sequencing primers: 5′ QB3284_Fwd CGATCCTCATCCTGTCTCTTGATC; 3′ QB3810_Rev CGAGCGTAGCGAGTCAGTG
Terms and licenses: Academic/Nonprofit Terms; Industry Terms: Not Available to Industry
How to cite: pProm1_BCD20-GFP was a gift from Nathan Hillson (Addgene plasmid # 80651 ; http://n2t.net/addgene:80651 ; RRID:Addgene_80651)
