>Addgene plasmid #80651 | pProm1_BCD20-GFP | addgene partial sequence | sequence record 154455 | psc101-For 5'-GATCAGATCATGATCCCCTGCGCCATCAGATCC-3'
AGAAAGCCATCCAGTTTACTTTGCAGGGCTTCCCAACCTTACCAGAGGGCGCCCCAGCTGGCAATTCCGA
CGTCGAATTCAAAAGATCTTAAGTAAGTAAGAGTATACGTATATCGGCTAATAACGTATTAAGGCGCTTC
GGCGCCTTTTTTTATGGGGGTATTTTCATCCCAATCCACACGTCCAACGCACAGCAAACACCACGTCGAC
CCTATCAGCTGCGTGCTTTCTATGAGTCGTTGCTGCATAACAAAAAGAGTATTGACTTAAAGTCTAACCT
ATAGGTATAATGTGTGGAGGGCCCAAGTTCACTTAAAAAGGAGATCAACAATGAAAGCAATTTTCGTACT
GAAACATCTTAATCATGCTGAGGAAAGTTTCTAATGAGCAAAGGAGAAGAACTTTTCACTGGAGTTGTCC
CAATTCTTGTTGAATTAGATGGTGATGTTAATGGGCACAAATTTTCTGTCCGTGGAGAGGGTGAAGGTGA
TGCTACAAACGGAAAACTCACCCTTAAATTTATTTGCACTACTGGAAAACTACCTGTTCCGTGGCCAACA
CTTGTCACTACTCTGACCTATGGTGTTCAATGCTTTTCCCGTTATCCGGATCACATGAAACGGCATGACT
TTTTCAAGAGTGCCATGCCCGAAGGTTATGTACAGGAACGCACTATATCTTTCAAAGATGACGGGACCTA
CAAGACGCGTGCTGAAGTCAAGTTTGAAGGTGATACCCTTGTTAATCGTATCGAGTTAAAGGGTATTGAT
TTTAAAGAAGATGGAAACATTCTTGGACACAAACTCGAGTACAACTTTAACTCACACAATGTATACATCA
CGGCAGACAAACAAAAGAATGGAATCAAAGCTAACTTCAAAATTCGCCACAACGTTGAAGATGGTTCCGT
TCAACTAGCAGACCATTATCAACAAAATACTCCAATTGGCGATGGCCCTGTCCTTTTACCAGACAACCAT
TACCTG
