>Addgene plasmid #80651 | pProm1_BCD20-GFP | addgene partial sequence | sequence record 154457 | pBbA5c-3 5'-CGTTTTATTTGATGCCTGG-3'
CCTTATTTGTAGAGCTCATCCATGCCATGTGTAATCCCAGCAGCAGTTACAAACTCAAGAAGGACCATGT
GGTCACGCTTTTCGTTGGGATCTTTCGAAAGGACAGATTGTGTCGACAGGTAATGGTTGTCTGGTAAAAG
GACAGGGCCATCGCCAATTGGAGTATTTTGTTGATAATGGTCTGCTAGTTGAACGGAACCATCTTCAACG
TTGTGGCGAATTTTGAAGTTAGCTTTGATTCCATTCTTTTGTTTGTCTGCCGTGATGTATACATTGTGTG
AGTTAAAGTTGTACTCGAGTTTGTGTCCAAGAATGTTTCCATCTTCTTTAAAATCAATACCCTTTAACTC
GATACGATTAACAAGGGTATCACCTTCAAACTTGACTTCAGCACGCGTCTTGTAGGTCCCGTCATCTTTG
AAAGATATAGTGCGTTCCTGTACATAACCTTCGGGCATGGCACTCTTGAAAAAGTCATGCCGTTTCATGT
GATCCGGATAACGGGAAAAGCATTGAACACCATAGGTCAGAGTAGTGACAAGTGTTGGCCACGGAACAGG
TAGTTTTCCAGTAGTGCAAATAAATTTAAGGGTGAGTTTTCCGTTTGTAGCATCACCTTCACCCTCTCCA
CGGACAGAAAATTTGTGCCCATTAACATCACCATCTAATTCAACAAGAATTGGGACAACTCCAGTGAAAA
GTTCTTCTCCTTTGCTCATTAGAAACTTTCCTCAGCATGATTAAGATGTTTCAGTACGAAAATTGCTTTC
ATTGTTGATCTCCTTTTTAAGTGAACTTGGGCCCTCCACACATTATACCTATAGGTTAGACTTTAAGTCA
ATACTCTTTTTGTTATGCAGCAACGACTCATAGAAAGCACGCAGCTGATAGGGTCGACGTGGTGTTTGCT
GTGCGTTGGACGTGTGGATTGGGATGAAAATACCCCCATAAAAAAAGGCGCCGAAGCGCCTTAATACGTT
ATTAGCCGATATACGTATACTCTTACTTACTTAAGATCTTTTGAATTC
